>Addgene plasmid #206198 | pAAV-Tnnt2-GFP-LA | addgene full sequence | sequence record 420379 | Addgene NGS Result
CTGCGCGCTCGCTCGCTCACTGAGGCCGCCCGGGCAAAGCCCGGGCGTCGGGCGACCTTTGGTCGCCCGG
CCTCAGTGAGCGAGCGAGCGCGCAGAGAGGGAGTGGCCAACTCCATCACTAGGGGTTCCTTGTAGTTAAT
GATTAACCCGCCATGCTACTTATCTACCAGGGTAATGGGGATCCTCTAGAACTATAGCTAGAATTCGCCC
TTACGGGCCCCCCCTCGAGGTCGGGATAAAAGCAGTCTGGGCTTTCACATGACAGCATCTGGGGCTGCGG
CAGAGGGTCGGGTCCGAAGCGCTGCCTTATCAGCGTCCCCAGCCCTGGGAGGTGACAGCTGGCTGGCTTG
TGTCAGCCCCTCGGGCACTCACGTATCTCCGTCCGACGGGTTTAAAATAGCAAAACTCTGAGGCCACACA
ATAGCTTGGGCTTATATGGGCTCCTGTGGGGGAAGGGGGAGCACGGAGGGGGCCGGGGCCGCTGCTGCCA
AAATAGCAGCTCACAAGTGTTGCATTCCTCTCTGGGCGCCGGGCACATTCCTGCTGGCTCTGCCCGCCCC
GGGGTGGGCGCCGGGGGGACCTTAAAGCCTCTGCCCCCCAAGGAGCCCTTCCCAGACAGCCGCCGGCACC
CACCGCTCCGTGGGACGATCCCCGAAGCTCTAGAGCTTTATTGCGGTAGTTTATCACAGTTAAATTGCTA
ACGCAGTCAGTGCTTCTGACACAACAGTCTCGAACTTAAGCTGCAGAAGTTGGTCGTGAGGCACTGGGCA
GGTAAGTATCAAGGTTACAAGACAGGTTTAAGGAGACCAATAGAAACTGGGCTTGTCGAGACAGAGAAGA
CTCTTGCGTTTCTGATAGGCACCTATTGGTCTTACTGACATCCACTTTGCCTTTCTCTCCACAGGTGTCC
ACTCCCAGTTCAATTACAGCTCTTAAGGCTAGAGTACTTAATACGACTCACTATAGGCTAGCCTCGAGAA
GCGGCCGCACTACTCCGCGGACTACTACTAGTTTCACGCGGGCCGCCATGGTGAGCAAGGGCGAGGAGCT
GTTCACCGGGGTGGTGCCCATCCTGGTCGAGCTGGACGGCGACGTAAACGGCCACAAGTTCAGCGTGTCC
GGCGAGGGCGAGGGCGATGCCACCTACGGCAAGCTGACCCTGAAGTTCATCTGCACCACCGGCAAGCTGC
CCGTGCCCTGGCCCACCCTCGTGACCACCCTGACCTACGGCGTGCAGTGCTTCAGCCGCTACCCCGACCA
CATGAAGCAGCACGACTTCTTCAAGTCCGCCATGCCCGAAGGCTACGTCCAGGAGCGCACCATCTTCTTC
AAGGACGACGGCAACTACAAGACCCGCGCCGAGGTGAAGTTCGAGGGCGACACCCTGGTGAACCGCATCG
AGCTGAAGGGCATCGACTTCAAGGAGGACGGCAACATCCTGGGGCACAAGCTGGAGTACAACTACAACAG
CCACAACGTCTATATCATGGCCGACAAGCAGAAGAACGGCATCAAGGTGAACTTCAAGATCCGCCACAAC
ATCGAGGACGGCAGCGTGCAGCTCGCCGACCACTACCAGCAGAACACCCCCATCGGCGACGGCCCCGTGC
TGCTGCCCGACAACCACTACCTGAGCACCCAGTCCGCCCTGAGCAAAGACCCCAACGAGAAGCGCGATCA
CATGGTCCTGCTGGAGTTCGTGACCGCCGCCGGGATCACTCTCGGCATGGACGAGCTGTACAAGATGGAG
ACCCCGTCCCAGCGGCGCGCCACCCGCAGCGGGGCGCAGGCCAGCTCCACTCCGCTGTCGCCCACCCGCA
TCACCCGGCTGCAGGAGAAGGAGGACCTGCAGGAGCTCAATGATCGCTTGGCGGTCTACATCGACCGTGT
GCGCTCGCTGGAAACGGAGAACGCAGGGCTGCGCCTTCGCATCACCGAGTCTGAAGAGGTGGTCAGCCGC
GAGGTGTCCGGCATCAAGGCCGCCTACGAGGCCGAGCTCGGGGATGCCCGCAAGACCCTTGACTCAGTAG
CCAAGGAGCGCGCCCGCCTGCAGCTGGAGCTGAGCAAAGTGCGTGAGGAGTTTAAGGAGCTGAAAGCGCG
CAATACCAAGAAGGAGGGTGACCTGATAGCTGCTCAGGCTCGGCTGAAGGACCTGGAGGCTCTGCTGAAC
TCCAAGGAGGCCGCACTGAGCACTGCTCTCAGTGAGAAGCGCACGCTGGAGGGCGAGCTGCATGATCTGC
GGGGCCAGGTGGCCAAGCTTGAGGCAGCCCTAGGTGAGGCCAAGAAGCAACTTCAGGATGAGATGCTGCG
GCGGGTGGATGCTGAGAACAGGCTGCAGACCATGAAGGAGGAACTGGACTTCCAGAAGAACATCTACAGT
GAGGAGCTGCGTGAGACCAAGCGCCGTCATGAGACCCGACTGGTGGAGATTGACAATGGGAAGCAGCGTG
AGTTTGAGAGCCGGCTGGCGGATGCGCTGCAGGAACTGCGGGCCCAGCATGAGGACCAGGTGGAGCAGTA
TAAGAAGGAGCTGGAGAAGACTTATTCTGCCAAGCTGGACAATGCCAGGCAGTCTGCTGAGAGGAACAGC
AACCTGGTGGGGGCTGCCCACGAGGAGCTGCAGCAGTCGCGCATCCGCATCGACAGCCTCTCTGCCCAGC
TCAGCCAGCTCCAGAAGCAGCTGGCAGCCAAGGAGGCGAAGCTTCGAGACCTGGAGGACTCACTGGCCCG
TGAGCGGGACACCAGCCGGCGGCTGCTGGCGGAAAAGGAGCGGGAGATGGCCGAGATGCGGGCAAGGATG
CAGCAGCAGCTGGACGAGTACCAGGAGCTTCTGGACATCAAGCTGGCCCTGGACATGGAGATCCACGCCT
ACCGCAAGCTCTTGGAGGGCGAGGAGGAGAGGCTACGCCTGTCCCCCAGCCCTACCTCGCAGCGCAGCCG
TGGCCGTGCTTCCTCTCACTCATCCCAGACACAGGGTGGGGGCAGCGTCACCAAAAAGCGCAAACTGGAG
TCCACTGAGAGCCGCAGCAGCTTCTCACAGCACGCACGCACTAGCGGGCGCGTGGCCGTGGAGGAGGTGG
ATGAGGAGGGCAAGTTTGTCCGGCTGCGCAACAAGTCCAATGAGGACCAGTCCATGGGCAATTGGCAGAT
CAAGCGCCAGAATGGAGATGATCCCTTGCTGACTTACCGGTTCCCACCAAAGTTCACCCTGAAGGCTGGG
CAGGTGGTGACGATCTGGGCTGCAGGAGCTGGGGCCACCCACAGCCCCCCTACCGACCTGGTGTGGAAGG
CACAGAACACCTGGGGCTGCGGGAACAGCCTGCGTACGGCTCTCATCAACTCCACTGGGGAAGAAGTGGC
CATGCGCAAGCTGGTGCGCTCAGTGACTGTGGTTGAGGACGACGAGGATGAGGATGGAGATGACCTGCTC
CATCACCACCACGGCTCCCACTGCAGCAGCTCGGGGGACCCCGCTGAGTACAACCTGCGCTCGCGCACCG
TGCTGTGCGGGACCTGCGGGCAGCCTGCCGACAAGGCATCTGCCAGCGGCTCAGGAGCCCAGGTGGGCGG
ACCCATCTCCTCTGGCTCTTCTGCCTCCAGTGTCACGGTCACTCGCAGCTACCGCAGTGTGGGGGGCAGT
GGGGGTGGCAGCTTCGGGGACAATCTGGTCACCCGCTCCTACCTCCTGGGCAACTCCAGCCCCCGAACCC
AGAGCCCCCAGAACTGCAGCATCATGTAAGGTACCTCTAGAGTCGACCCGGGCGGCCTCGAGGACGGGGT
GAACTACGCCTGAGGATCCGATCTTTTTCCCTCTGCCAAAAATTATGGGGACATCATGAAGCCCCTTGAG
CATCTGACTTCTGGCTAATAAAGGAAATTTATTTTCATTGCAATAGTGTGTTGGAATTTTTTGTGTCTCT
CACTCGGAAGCAATTCGTTGATCTGAATTTCGACCACCCATAATACCCATTACCCTGGTAGATAAGTAGC
ATGGCGGGTTAATCATTAACTACAAGGAACCCCTAGTGATGGAGTTGGCCACTCCCTCTCTGCGCGCTCG
CTCGCTCACTGAGGCCGGGCGACCAAAGGTCGCCCGACGCCCGGGCTTTGCCCGGGCGGCCTCAGTGAGC
GAGCGAGCGCGCAGCCTTAATTAACCTAATTCACTGGCCGTCGTTTTACAACGTCGTGACTGGGAAAACC
CTGGCGTTACCCAACTTAATCGCCTTGCAGCACATCCCCCTTTCGCCAGCTGGCGTAATAGCGAAGAGGC
CCGCACCGATCGCCCTTCCCAACAGTTGCGCAGCCTGAATGGCGAATGGG
[124 nt withheld, positions 4321-4444]
C
[91 nt withheld, positions 4446-4536]
A
[49 nt withheld, positions 4538-4586]
CCTTTGACGTTGGAGTCCACGTTCTTT
[37 nt withheld, positions 4614-4650]
ACCCTATCTCGGTCTATTCTTTTGATTTATAAGGGATTTTGCCGATTTCGGCCTATTGGTTAAAAAATGA
GCTGATTTAACAAAAATTTAACGCGAATTTTAACAAAATATTAACGCTTACAATTTAGGTGGCACTTTTC
GGGGAAATGTGCGCGGAACCCCTATTTGTTTATTTTTCTAAATACATTCAAATATGTATCCGCTCATGAG
ACAATAACCCTGATAAATGCTTCAATAATATTGAAAAAGGAAGAGTATGAGTATTCAACATTTCCGTGTC
GCCCTTATTCCCTTTTTTGCGGCATTTTGCCTTCCTGTTTTTGCTCACCCAGAAACGCTGGTGAAAGTAA
AAGATGCTGAAGATCAGTTGGGTGCACGAGTGGGTTACATCGAACTGGATCTCAACAGCGGTAAGATCCT
TGAGAGTTTTCGCCCCGAAGAACGTTTTCCAATGATGAGCACTTTTAAAGTTCTGCTATGTGGCGCGGTA
TTATCCCGTATTGACGCCGGGCAAGAGCAACTCGGTCGCCGCATACACTATTCTCAGAATGACTTGGTTG
AGTACTCACCAGTCACAGAAAAGCATCTTACGGATGGCATGACAGTAAGAGAATTATGCAGTGCTGCCAT
AACCATGAGTGATAACACTGCGGCCAACTTACTTCTGACAACGATCGGAGGACCGAAGGAGCTAACCGCT
TTTTTGCACAACATGGGGGATCATGTAACTCGCCTTGATCGTTGGGAACCGGAGCTGAATGAAGCCATAC
CAAACGACGAGCGTGACACCACGATGCCTGTAGCAATGGCAACAACGTTGCGCAAACTATTAACTGGCGA
ACTACTTACTCTAGCTTCCCGGCAACAATTAATAGACTGGATGGAGGCGGATAAAGTTGCAGGACCACTT
CTGCGCTCGGCCCTTCCGGCTGGCTGGTTTATTGCTGATAAATCTGGAGCCGGTGAGCGTGGGTCTCGCG
GTATCATTGCAGCACTGGGGCCAGATGGTAAGCCCTCCCGTATCGTAGTTATCTACACGACGGGGAGTCA
GGCAACTATGGATGAACGAAATAGACAGATCGCTGAGATAGGTGCCTCACTGATTAAGCATTGGTAACTG
TCAGACCAAGTTTACTCATATATACTTTAGATTGATTTAAAACTTCATTTTTAATTTAAAAGGATCTAGG
TGAAGATCCTTTTTGATAATCTCATGACCAAAATCCCTTAACGTGAGTTTTCGTTCCACTGAGCGTCAGA
CCCCGTAGAAAAGATCAAAGGATCTTCTTGAGATCCTTTTTTTCTGCGCGTAATCTGCTGCTTGCAAACA
AAAAAACCACCGCTACCAGCGGTGGTTTGTTTGCCGGATCAAGAGCTACCAACTCTTTTTCCGAAGGTAA
CTGGCTTCAGCAGAGCGCAGATACCAAATACTGTTCTTCTAGTGTAGCCGTAGTTAGGCCACCACTTCAA
GAACTCTGTAGCACCGCCTACATACCTCGCTCTGCTAATCCTGTTACCAGTGGCTGCTGCCAGTGGCGAT
AAGTCGTGTCTTACCGGGTTGGACTCAAGACGATAGTTACCGGATAAGGCGCAGCGGTCGGGCTGAACGG
GGGGTTCGTGCACACAGCCCAGCTTGGAGCGAACGACCTACACCGAACTGAGATACCTACAGCGTGAGCT
ATGAGAAAGCGCCACGCTTCCCGAAGGGAGAAAGGCGGACAGGTATCCGGTAAGCGGCAGGGTCGGAACA
GGAGAGCGCACGAGGGAGCTTCCAGGGGGAAACGCCTGGTATCTTTATAGTCCTGTCGGGTTTCGCCACC
TCTGACTTGAGCGTCGATTTTTGTGATGCTCGTCAGGGGGGCGGAGCCTATGGAAAAACGCCAGCAACGC
GGCCTTTTTACGGTTCCTGGCCTTTTGCTGGCCTTTTGCTCACATGTTCTTTCCTGCGTTATCCCCTGAT
TCTGTGGATAACCGTATTACCGCCTTTGAGTGAGCTGATACCGCTCGCCGCAGCCGAACGACCGAGCGCA
GCGAGTCAGTGAGCGAGGAAGCGGAAGAGCGCCCAATACGCAAACCGCCTCTCCCCGCGCGTTGGCCGAT
TCATTAATGCAGCTGGCACGACAGGTTTCCCGACTGGAAAGCGGGCAGTGAGCGCAACGCAATTAATGTG
AGTTAGCTCACTCATTAGGCACCCCAGGCTTTACACTTTATGCTTCCGGCTCGTATGTTGTGTGGAATTG
TGAGCGGATAACAATTTCACACAGGAAACAGCTATGACCATGATTACGCCAGATTTAATTAAGGCCTTAA
TTAGG
Features (pLannotate 1.2.2; 17 found; start..end, strand, type, name):
    214..233     -  misc_feature   MCS (fragment): pBluescript multiple cloning site
    772..904     +  intron         chimeric intron: chimera between introns from human β-globin and immunoglobulin heavy chain genes
    949..967     +  promoter       T7 promoter: promoter for bacteriophage T7 RNA polymerase
   1028..1744    +  CDS            EGFP: EGFP is a basic (constitutively fluorescent) green fluorescent protein published in 1996, derived from Aequorea victoria. It is reported to be a rapidly-maturing weak dimer with moderate acid sensitivity.
   1745..3736    +  CDS            LMNA: LMNA_HUMAN - Also known as LMN1. Experimental evidence at protein level: Swiss-Prot protein existence level 1. Prelamin-A/C can accelerate smooth muscle cell senescence. It acts to disrupt mitosis and induce DNA damage in vascular smooth muscle cells (VSMCs), leading to mitotic failure, genomic instability, and premature senescence. From Homo sapiens (Human).
   3867..3922    +  polyA_signal   β-globin poly(A) signal: rabbit β-globin polyadenylation signal (Gil and Proudfoot, 1987)
   4015..4145    +  repeat_region  AAV2 ITR (fragment): inverted terminal repeat of adeno-associated virus serotype 2 inverted
   4159..4316    +  CDS            lacZα (fragment): LacZα fragment of β-galactosidase; lacZ fragment
   4321..4749    +  rep_origin     f1 ori (sequence partly withheld): f1 bacteriophage origin of replication; arrow indicates direction of (+) strand synthesis
   4802..4906    +  promoter       AmpR promoter: bla
   4907..5767    +  CDS            AmpR: β-lactamase; bla; confers resistance to ampicillin, carbenicillin, and related antibiotics
   5938..6526    +  rep_origin     ori: high-copy-number ColE1/pMB1/pBR322/pUC origin of replication
   6709..6801    +  CDS            lacI (fragment): lac repressor; lacI; The lac repressor binds to the lac operator to inhibit transcription in E. coli. This inhibition can be relieved by adding lactose or isopropyl-β-D-thiogalactopyranoside (IPTG).
   6814..6835    +  protein_bind   CAP binding site: CAP binding activates transcription in the presence of cAMP. E. coli catabolite activator protein
   6850..6880    +  promoter       lac promoter: promoter for the E. coli lac operon
   6888..6904    +  protein_bind   lac operator: The lac repressor binds to the lac operator to inhibit transcription in E. coli. This inhibition can be relieved by adding lactose or isopropyl-β-D-thiogalactopyranoside (IPTG). lac repressor encoded by lacI
   6965..130     -  repeat_region  AAV2 ITR (fragment) (across the origin): inverted terminal repeat of adeno-associated virus serotype 2 inverted
