[The description below was written by a language model from this plasmid's Addgene catalogue record and pLannotate feature annotations shown in this document.]
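Description:
pAAV-Tnnt2-GFP-LA is a 6,965 bp adeno-associated virus transfer plasmid designed to express GFP-tagged human lamin A specifically in cardiomyocytes. It was made by Gibson assembly of a roughly 2.7 kb insert into a 4.3 kb AAV backbone. The expression cassette lies between two AAV2 inverted terminal repeats (both annotated as fragments), which are the cis elements needed for replication and packaging of the intervening DNA into recombinant AAV particles. The bacterial portion carries a ColE1/pUC-type origin, an f1 phage origin, the β-lactamase gene for ampicillin selection, and pBluescript-derived lac remnants (lacZα and lacI fragments, lac promoter and operator). Although the origin is annotated as a high-copy type, the catalogue lists the plasmid as low copy. It is grown in a recombination-deficient strain, as is usual for repeat-containing ITR plasmids.

According to the catalogue, transcription is driven by the cardiac troponin T (Tnnt2) promoter. This promoter is not annotated in the feature table, but it presumably occupies the unannotated region between the left ITR and the chimeric β-globin/immunoglobulin intron, an element that generally improves transcript processing and expression. A short T7 promoter follows. Next comes the EGFP coding sequence, joined directly at its 3′ end to the human LMNA open reading frame, giving an N-terminal GFP–lamin A fusion. A rabbit β-globin polyadenylation signal terminates the transcript.

The GFP tag allows the nuclear-lamina protein to be visualised and transduced cells to be identified. The associated publication used the construct for cardiomyocyte-restricted gene supplementation in mouse models of Lmna-associated cardiac defects.
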