Addgene plasmid #206198: pAAV-Tnnt2-GFP-LA
Purpose: Expresses GFP-tagged Lamin-A specifically in cardiomyocytes by the Tnnt2 promoter
Depositing lab: Yuxuan Guo. Depositing organization: Peking University Health Science Center. Publication: Non-Cell-Autonomous Cardiomyocyte Regulation Complicates Gene Supplementation Therapy for Lmna-Associated Cardiac Defects in Mice. Sun Y, Guo C, Chen Z, Lin J, Yang L, Zhang Y, Wu C, Zhao D, Jardin B, Pu WT, Zhao M, Dong E, Hu X, Zhang S, Guo Y. JACC Basic Transl Sci. 2024 Aug 21;9(11):1308-1325. doi: 10.1016/j.jacbts.2024.06.004. eCollection 2024 Nov. PubMed 39619139.
Backbone
  Vector backbone: addgene#165036
  Backbone manufacturer: Yuxuan Guo
  Backbone size w/o insert (bp): 4256
  Total vector size (bp): 6965
  Vector type: AAV
Growth in bacteria
  Bacterial resistance: Ampicillin, 100 μg/mL
  Growth temperature: 37°C
  Growth strain: NEB Stable
  Copy number: Low Copy
Gene/Insert
  Gene/Insert name: Lmna (alt name: lamin A/C)
  Species: H. sapiens (human)
  Insert size (bp): 2709
  Entrez Gene: LMNA (a.k.a. CDCD1, CDDC, CMD1A, CMT2B1, EMD2, FPL, FPLD, FPLD2, HGPS, IDC, LDP1, LFP, LGMD1B, LMN1, LMNC, LMNL1, MADA, PRO1)
  Promoter: Tnnt2
  Tag / fusion protein: GFP (N terminal on insert)
  Cloning method: Gibson Cloning
  Sequencing primers: 5′ GATCACATGGTCCTGCTGG; 3′ AAGATCGGATCCTCAGGCG
Resource information
  A portion of this plasmid was derived from a plasmid made by: Lmna CDS was from Addgene #124268.
Terms and licenses: Academic/Nonprofit Terms; Industry Terms: Not Available to Industry
Depositor comments: Please visit https://www.biorxiv.org/content/10.1101/2023.07.18.549413v1 for bioRxiv preprint.
How to cite: pAAV-Tnnt2-GFP-LA was a gift from Yuxuan Guo (Addgene plasmid # 206198 ; http://n2t.net/addgene:206198 ; RRID:Addgene_206198)
